Addgene plasmid #54627: mApple-Peroxisomes-2
Purpose: (Empty Backbone) Localization: Peroxisomes, Excitation: 568, Emission: 592
Depositing lab: Michael Davidson. Depositing organization: Florida State University, Tallahassee.
Backbone
  Vector backbone: mApple
  Backbone size w/o insert (bp): 4750
  Vector type: Mammalian Expression
  Selectable markers: Neomycin (select with G418)
  Backbone size (bp): 4750
  Tag / fusion protein: mApple (C terminal on backbone); Peroximal Targeting Signal 1 (PTS1) (C terminal on backbone)
Growth in bacteria
  Bacterial resistance: Kanamycin, 50 μg/mL
  Growth temperature: 37°C
  Growth strain: DH5alpha
  Copy number: High Copy
Gene/Insert
  Gene/Insert name: mApple-Peroxisomes
  Tag / fusion protein: Peroxisomal Targeting Signal 1 (PTS1; Ser-Lys-Leu) (C terminal on insert)
Terms and licenses: Academic/Nonprofit Terms; Industry Terms: Not Available to Industry
Depositor comments: . Excitation = 568; Emission = 592
How to cite: mApple-Peroxisomes-2 was a gift from Michael Davidson (Addgene plasmid # 54627 ; http://n2t.net/addgene:54627 ; RRID:Addgene_54627)
