[The description below was written by a language model from this plasmid's Addgene catalogue record.]
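Description:
mApple-Peroxisomes-2 is a mammalian expression plasmid of about 4.75 kb built on an mApple fluorescent-protein backbone. It serves as a ready-made organelle marker for labelling peroxisomes in living or fixed cells. It is maintained in E. coli as a high-copy plasmid under kanamycin selection. It also carries a neomycin resistance marker, so transfected mammalian cells can be selected with G418, for example to establish stable lines. The record gives no feature table and does not name the promoter driving expression, the polyadenylation signal or the origin of replication, so these elements cannot be described here.

The payload is the red-orange fluorescent protein mApple fused at its C terminus to peroxisomal targeting signal 1 (PTS1), the tripeptide Ser-Lys-Leu. PTS1 must sit at the extreme C terminus of a protein to work. There it is recognised in the cytosol by the peroxisomal import receptor, which delivers the folded cargo into the peroxisomal matrix. As a result, mApple accumulates inside peroxisomes and produces the punctate fluorescence typical of this organelle. The recorded spectral properties are excitation at 568 nm and emission at 592 nm, so the marker can be combined with green or cyan reporters in multicolour imaging.

The repository lists the plasmid as an empty backbone even though it encodes the complete mApple-PTS1 fusion, which indicates that it is meant to be used directly as a localization control rather than as a recipient for another gene. Typical uses would be visualising peroxisome number, distribution and dynamics, and serving as a colocalisation reference for proteins suspected of residing in peroxisomes.
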