>Addgene plasmid #54627 | mApple-Peroxisomes-2 | depositor partial sequence | sequence record 85024 | insert sequence
GAACGTCAGATCCGCTAGCGCTACCGGACTCAGATCTCGAGCTCAAGCTTCGAATTCTGCAGTCGACGGT
ACCGCGGGCCCGGGATCCACCGGTCGCCACCATGGTGAGCAAGGGCGAGGAGAATAACATGGCCATCATC
AAGGAGTTCATGCGCTTCAAGGTGCACATGGAGGGCTCCGTGAACGGCCACGAGTTCGAGATCGAGGGCG
AGGGCGAGGGCCGCCCCTACGAGGCCTTTCAGACCGCTAAGCTGAAGGTGACCAAGGGTGGCCCCCTGCC
CTTCGCCTGGGACATCCTGTCCCCTCAGTTCATGTACGGCTCCAAGGTCTACATTAAGCACCCAGCCGAC
ATCCCCGACTACTTCAAGCTGTCCTTCCCCGAGGGCTTCAGGTGGGAGCGCGTGATGAACTTCGAGGACG
GCGGCATTATTCACGTTAACCAGGACTCCTCCCTGCAGGACGGCGTGTTCATCTACAAGGTGAAGCTGCG
CGGCACCAACTTCCCCTCCGACGGCCCCGTAATGCAGAAGAAGACCATGGGCTGGGAGGCCTCCGAGGAG
CGGATGTACCCCGAGGACGGCGCCCTGAAGAGCGAGATCAAGAAGAGGCTGAAGCTGAAGGACGGCGGCC
ACTACGCCGCCGAGGTCAAGACCACCTACAAGGCCAAGAAGCCCGTGCAGCTGCCCGGCGCCTACATCGT
CGACATCAAGTTGGACATCGTGTCCCACAACGAGGACTACACCATCGTGGAACAGTACGAACGCGCCGAG
GGCCGCCACTCCACCGGCGGCATGGACGAGCTGTACAAGTCCGGATCCAAGCTGTAGCGGCCGCGACTCT
AGATCATAATCAGCCATACCACATTTGTAGAGGTTTTACTTGCTTTAAAAAACCTCCCACACCTCCCCCT
GAACCTGAAACAT
