>Addgene plasmid #54627 | mApple-Peroxisomes-2 | addgene partial sequence | sequence record 90783 | CMV-F 5'-CGCAAATGGGCGGTAGGCGTG-3'
GTGAACCGTCAGATCCGCTAGCGCTACCGGACTCAGATCTCGAGCTCAAGCTTCGAATTCTGCAGTCGAC
GGTACCGCGGGCCCGGGATCCACCGGTCGCCACCATGGTGAGCAAGGGCGAGGAGAATAACATGGCCATC
ATCAAGGAGTTCATGCGCTTCAAGGTGCACATGGAGGGCTCCGTGAACGGCCACGAGTTCGAGATCGAGG
GCGAGGGCGAGGGCCGCCCCTACGAGGCCTTTCAGACCGCTAAGCTGAAGGTGACCAAGGGTGGCCCCCT
GCCCTTCGCCTGGGACATCCTGTCCCCTCAGTTCATGTACGGCTCCAAGGTCTACATTAAGCACCCAGCC
GACATCCCCGACTACTTCAAGCTGTCCTTCCCCGAGGGCTTCAGGTGGGAGCGCGTGATGAACTTCGAGG
ACGGCGGCATTATTCACGTTAACCAGGACTCCTCCCTGCAGGACGGCGTGTTCATCTACAAGGTGAAGCT
GCGCGGCACCAACTTCCCCTCCGACGGCCCCGTAATGCAGAAGAAGACCATGGGCTGGGAGGCCTCCGAG
GAGCGGATGTACCCCGAGGACGGCGCCCTGAAGAGCGAGATCAAGAAGAGGCTGAAGCTGAAGGACGGCG
GCCACTACGCCGCCGAGGTCAAGACCACCTACAAGGCCAAGAAGCCCGTGCAGCTGCCCGGCGCCTACAT
CGTCGACATCAAGTTGGACATCGTGTCCCACAACGAGGACTACACCATCGTGGAACAGTACGAACGCGCC
GAGGGCCGCCACTCCACCGGCGGCATGGACGAGCTGTACAAGTCCGGATCCAAGCTGTAGCGG
